Addgene plasmid #98384: ZNF217_pLX307
Purpose: Lentiviral expression of ZNF217
Depositing lab: William Hahn & Sefi Rosenbluh. Depositing organization: Monash University. Publication: Genetic and Proteomic Interrogation of Lower Confidence Candidate Genes Reveals Signaling Networks in beta-Catenin-Active Cancers. Rosenbluh J, Mercer J, Shrestha Y, Oliver R, Tamayo P, Doench JG, Tirosh I, Piccioni F, Hartenian E, Horn H, Fagbami L, Root DE, Jaffe J, Lage K, Boehm JS, Hahn WC. Cell Syst. 2016 Sep 28;3(3):302-316.e4. doi: 10.1016/j.cels.2016.09.001. PubMed 27684187.
Backbone
  Vector backbone: pLX307
  Backbone manufacturer: David Root (Addgene plasmid # 41392)
  Vector type: Mammalian Expression, Lentiviral
  Selectable markers: Puromycin
Growth in bacteria
  Bacterial resistance: Ampicillin, 100 μg/mL
  Growth temperature: 37°C
  Growth strain: NEB Stable
  Copy number: High Copy
Gene/Insert
  Gene/Insert name: ZNF217
  Species: H. sapiens (human)
  Entrez Gene: ZNF217 (a.k.a. ZABC1)
  Promoter: E1Fa
  Tag / fusion protein: V5 (C terminal on backbone)
  Cloning method: Gateway Cloning
  Sequencing primers: 5′ TTCTTCCATTTCAGGTGTCGTGAG; 3′ GTGGATACGCTGCTTTAATGCCTT
Terms and licenses: Academic/Nonprofit Terms; Industry Terms: Not Available to Industry
How to cite: ZNF217_pLX307 was a gift from William Hahn & Sefi Rosenbluh (Addgene plasmid # 98384 ; http://n2t.net/addgene:98384 ; RRID:Addgene_98384)
