[The description below was written by a language model from this plasmid's Addgene catalogue record and pLannotate feature annotations shown in this document.]
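Description:
ZNF217_pLX307 is a lentiviral mammalian expression plasmid carrying the human zinc-finger transcriptional repressor ZNF217 (also called ZABC1) in the Gateway-compatible pLX307 backbone. The open reading frame was introduced by Gateway recombination and sits between attB1 and attB2 sites downstream of the strong constitutive EF-1α promoter (written "E1Fa" in the catalogue entry). It reads into a backbone-encoded C-terminal V5 epitope tag for antibody detection of the expressed protein. A WPRE follows the cassette to enhance transcript stability and expression. Upstream within the viral genome, an SV40 early promoter drives puromycin N-acetyltransferase, allowing selection of transduced cells with puromycin.

The transfer-vector architecture is third-generation and self-inactivating. An RSV promoter fused to a truncated HIV-1 5' LTR drives genomic RNA production in packaging cells. It is followed by the Ψ packaging signal with a partial gag sequence, the RRE for Rev-dependent nuclear export, a cPPT/CTS to aid nuclear import, and a ΔU3 3' LTR that inactivates LTR promoter activity after integration. An SV40 poly(A) signal lies beyond the 3' LTR. In bacteria the plasmid is maintained through a high-copy ColE1/pUC-type origin and ampicillin resistance, and an f1 origin and residual lac, T7 and T3 elements are also present.

Two full sequence records exist, a depositor sequence and a repository sequencing result about 60 nt longer. Their annotations match except for a short stretch between the V5 tag and the WPRE in the longer record, which is annotated as a U6 promoter fragment. The construct is used for stable lentiviral overexpression of ZNF217, and the associated study examined candidate genes in β-catenin-active cancers.
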