Features (pLannotate 1.2.2; 33 found; start..end, strand, type, name):
     25..91      +  CDS            small t antigen (fragment): SV40 (simian virus 40) small t antigen
     98..1276    +  promoter       EF-1α promoter: strong constitutive promoter for human elongation factor EF-1α
   1297..1314    +  protein_bind   attB1 (fragment): mutant version of attB; core recombination site for the Gateway® BP reaction BP Clonase™
   1320..4463    +  CDS            ZNF217: ZN217_HUMAN - Also known as ZABC1. Experimental evidence at protein level: Swiss-Prot protein existence level 1. Binds to the promoters of target genes and functions as repressor. Promotes cell proliferation and antagonizes cell death. Promotes phosphorylation of AKT1 at 'Ser-473'. From Homo sapiens (Human).
   4469..4492    -  protein_bind   attB2: mutant version of attB; recombination site for the Gateway® BP reaction BP Clonase™
   4500..4541    +  CDS            V5 tag: epitope tag from simian virus 5
   4592..5180    +  misc_feature   WPRE: woodchuck hepatitis virus posttranscriptional regulatory element
   5231..5250    +  misc_feature   cPPT/CTS (fragment): central polypurine tract and central termination sequence of HIV-1
   5252..5485    +  LTR            3' LTR (ΔU3): self-inactivating 3' long terminal repeat (LTR) from HIV-1
   5563..5684    +  polyA_signal   SV40 poly(A) signal: SV40 polyadenylation signal
   5724..5859    +  rep_origin     SV40 ori: SV40 origin of replication
   5880..5898    -  promoter       T7 promoter: promoter for bacteriophage T7 RNA polymerase
   5906..6061    +  CDS            lacZα (fragment): LacZα fragment of β-galactosidase; lacZ fragment
   6066..6494    +  rep_origin     f1 ori (sequence partly withheld): f1 bacteriophage origin of replication; arrow indicates direction of (+) strand synthesis
   6547..6651    +  promoter       AmpR promoter: bla
   6652..7512    +  CDS            AmpR: β-lactamase; bla; confers resistance to ampicillin, carbenicillin, and related antibiotics
   7683..8271    +  rep_origin     ori: high-copy-number ColE1/pMB1/pBR322/pUC origin of replication
   8454..8546    +  CDS            lacI (fragment): lac repressor; lacI; The lac repressor binds to the lac operator to inhibit transcription in E. coli. This inhibition can be relieved by adding lactose or isopropyl-β-D-thiogalactopyranoside (IPTG).
   8559..8580    +  protein_bind   CAP binding site: CAP binding activates transcription in the presence of cAMP. E. coli catabolite activator protein
   8595..8625    +  promoter       lac promoter: promoter for the E. coli lac operon
   8629..8651    +  protein_bind   lac operator (fragment): The lac repressor binds to the lac operator to inhibit transcription in E. coli. This inhibition can be relieved by adding lactose or isopropyl-β-D-thiogalactopyranoside (IPTG). lac repressor encoded by lacI
   8694..8712    +  promoter       T3 promoter: promoter for bacteriophage T3 RNA polymerase
   8740..8966    +  promoter       RSV promoter: Rous sarcoma virus enhancer/promoter
   8967..9147    +  LTR            5' LTR (truncated): truncated 5' long terminal repeat (LTR) from HIV-1
   9194..9319    +  misc_feature   HIV-1 Ψ: packaging signal of human immunodeficiency virus type 1
   9303..9666    +  CDS            HIV-1 gag (fragment): gag protein from human immunodeficiency virus 1; gag
   9812..10045   +  misc_feature   RRE: The Rev response element (RRE) of HIV-1 allows for Rev-dependent mRNA export from the nucleus to the cytoplasm.
  10422..10448   +  CDS            Rev (fragment): human immunodeficiency virus 1 (HIV-1) Rev protein; rev; enhances nuclear export of unspliced and incompletely spliced viral mRNAs
  10455..10478   +  promoter       SV40 promoter (fragment): SV40 early promoter
  10479..10550   +  promoter       SV40 promoter (fragment): SV40 enhancer and early promoter
  10574..10709   +  rep_origin     SV40 ori: SV40 origin of replication
  10755..11351   +  CDS            PuroR (fragment): puromycin N-acetyltransferase; pac from Streptomyces; confers resistance to puromycin
  11400..11517   +  misc_feature   cPPT/CTS: central polypurine tract and central termination sequence of HIV-1
>Addgene plasmid #98384 | ZNF217_pLX307 | depositor full sequence | sequence record 180289 | Full Sequence
GGCTCGAGGCCTGCAGGTGCAAAGATGGATAAAGTTTTAAACAGAGAGGAATCTTTGCAGCTAATGGACC
TTCTAGGTCTTGAAAGGAGTGGGAATTGGCTCCGGTGCCCGTCAGTGGGCAGAGCGCACATCGCCCACAG
TCCCCGAGAAGTTGGGGGGAGGGGTCGGCAATTGAACCGGTGCCTAGAGAAGGTGGCGCGGGGTAAACTG
GGAAAGTGATGTCGTGTACTGGCTCCGCCTTTTTCCCGAGGGTGGGGGAGAACCGTATATAAGTGCAGTA
GTCGCCGTGAACGTTCTTTTTCGCAACGGGTTTGCCGCCAGAACACAGGTAAGTGCCGTGTGTGGTTCCC
GCGGGCCTGGCCTCTTTACGGGTTATGGCCCTTGCGTGCCTTGAATTACTTCCACCTGGCTGCAGTACGT
GATTCTTGATCCCGAGCTTCGGGTTGGAAGTGGGTGGGAGAGTTCGAGGCCTTGCGCTTAAGGAGCCCCT
TCGCCTCGTGCTTGAGTTGAGGCCTGGCCTGGGCGCTGGGGCCGCCGCGTGCGAATCTGGTGGCACCTTC
GCGCCTGTCTCGCTGCTTTCGATAAGTCTCTAGCCATTTAAAATTTTTGATGACCTGCTGCGACGCTTTT
TTTCTGGCAAGATAGTCTTGTAAATGCGGGCCAAGATCTGCACACTGGTATTTCGGTTTTTGGGGCCGCG
GGCGGCGACGGGGCCCGTGCGTCCCAGCGCACATGTTCGGCGAGGCGGGGCCTGCGAGCGCGGCCACCGA
GAATCGGACGGGGGTAGTCTCAAGCTGGCCGGCCTGCTCTGGTGCCTGGCCTCGCGCCGCCGTGTATCGC
CCCGCCCTGGGCGGCAAGGCTGGCCCGGTCGGCACCAGTTGCGTGAGCGGAAAGATGGCCGCTTCCCGGC
CCTGCTGCAGGGAGCTCAAAATGGAGGACGCGGCGCTCGGGAGAGCGGGCGGGTGAGTCACCCACACAAA
GGAAAAGGGCCTTTCCGTCCTCAGCCGTCGCTTCATGTGACTCCACGGAGTACCGGGCGCCGTCCAGGCA
CCTCGATTAGTTCTCGAGCTTTTGGAGTACGTCGTCTTTAGGTTGGGGGGAGGGGTTTTATGCGATGGAG
TTTCCCCACACTGAGTGGGTGGAGACTGAAGTTAGGCCAGCTTGGCACTTGATGTAATTCTCCTTGGAAT
TTGCCCTTTTTGAGTTTGGATCTTGGTTCATTCTCAAGCCTCAGACAGTGGTTCAAAGTTTTTTTCTTCC
ATTTCAGGTGTCGTGAGGCTAGCATCGATTGATCAACAAGTTTGTACAAAAAAGTTGGCATGCAATCGAA
AGTGACAGGAAACATGCCAACTCAATCCCTCTTAATGTACATGGATGGGCCAGAAGTGATTGGCAGCTCT
CTTGGCAGTCCGATGGAGATGGAGGATGCCTTGTCAATGAAAGGGACCGCTGTTGTTCCATTCCGAGCTA
CACAAGAAAAAAATGTCATCCAAATCGAGGGGTATATGCCCTTGGATTGCATGTTCTGCAGCCAGACCTT
CACACATTCAGAAGACCTTAATAAACATGTCTTAATGCAACACCGGCCTACCCTCTGTGAACCAGCAGTT
CTTCGGGTTGAAGCAGAGTATCTCAGTCCGCTTGATAAAAGTCAAGTGCGAACAGAACCTCCCAAGGAAA
AGAATTGCAAGGAAAATGAATTTAGCTGTGAGGTATGTGGGCAGACATTTAGAGTCGCTTTTGATGTTGA
GATCCACATGAGAACACACAAAGATTCTTTCACTTACGGGTGTAACATGTGCGGAAGAAGATTCAAGGAG
CCTTGGTTTCTTAAAAATCACATGCGGACACATAATGGCAAATCGGGGGCCAGAAGCAAACTGCAGCAAG
GCTTGGAGAGTAGTCCAGCAACGATCAACGAGGTCGTCCAGGTGCACGCGGCCGAGAGCATCTCCTCTCC
TTACAAAATCTGCATGGTTTGTGGCTTCCTATTTCCAAATAAAGAAAGTCTAATTGAGCACCGCAAGGTG
CACACCAAAAAAACTGCTTTCGGTACCAGCAGCGCGCAGACAGACTCTCCACAAGGAGGAATGCCGTCCT
CGAGGGAGGACTTCCTGCAGTTGTTCAACTTGAGACCAAAATCTCACCCTGAAACGGGGAAGAAGCCTGT
CAGATGCATCCCTCAGCTCGATCCGTTCACCACCTTCCAGGCTTGGCAGCTGGCTACCAAAGGAAAAGTT
GCCATTTGCCAAGAAGTGAAGGAATCGGGGCAAGAAGGGAGCACCGACAACGACGATTCGAGTTCCGAGA
AGGAGCTTGGAGAAACAAATAAGGGCAGTTGTGCAGGCCTCTCGCAAGAGAAAGAGAAGTGCAAACACTC
CCACGGCGAAGCGCCCTCCGTGGACGCGGATCCCAAGTTACCCAGTAGCAAGGAGAAGCCCACTCACTGC
TCCGAGTGCGGCAAAGCTTTCAGAACCTACCACCAGCTGGTCTTGCACTCCAGGGTCCACAAGAAGGACC
GGAGGGCCGGCGCGGAGTCGCCCACCATGTCTGTGGACGGGAGGCAGCCGGGGACGTGTTCTCCTGACCT
CGCCGCCCCTCTGGATGAAAATGGAGCCGTGGATCGAGGGGAAGGTGGTTCTGAAGACGGATCTGAGGAT
GGGCTTCCCGAAGGAATCCATCTGGATAAAAATGATGATGGAGGAAAAATAAAACATCTTACATCTTCAA
GAGAGTGTAGTTATTGTGGAAAGTTTTTCCGTTCAAATTATTACCTCAATATTCATCTCAGAACGCATAC
AGGTGAAAAACCATACAAATGTGAATTTTGTGAATATGCTGCAGCCCAGAAGACATCTCTGAGGTATCAC
TTGGAGAGACATCACAAGGAAAAACAAACCGATGTTGCTGCTGAAGTCAAGAACGATGGTAAAAATCAGG
ACACTGAAGATGCACTATTAACCGCTGACAGTGCGCAAACCAAAAATTTGAAAAGATTTTTTGATGGTGC
CAAAGATGTTACAGGCAGTCCACCTGCAAAGCAGCTTAAGGAGATGCCTTCTGTTTTTCAGAATGTTCTG
GGCAGCGCTGTCCTCTCACCAGCACACAAAGATACTCAGGATTTCCATAAAAATGCAGCTGATGACAGTG
CTGATAAAGTGAATAAAAACCCTACCCCTGCTTACCTGGACCTGTTAAAAAAGAGATCAGCAGTTGAAAC
TCAGGCAAATAACCTCATCTGTAGAACCAAGGCGGATGTTACTCCTCCTCCGGATGGCAGTACCACCCAT
AACCTTGAAGTTAGCCCCAAAGAGAAGCAAACGGAGACCGCAGCTGACTGCAGATACAGGCCAAGTGTGG
ATTGTCACGAAAAACCTTTAAATTTATCCGTGGGGGCTCTTCACAATTGCCCGGCAATTTCTTTGAGTAA
AAGTTTGATTCCAAGTATCACCTGTCCATTTTGTACCTTCAAGACATTTTATCCAGAAGTTTTAATGATG
CACCAGAGACTGGAGCATAAATACAATCCTGACGTTCATAAAAACTGTCGAAACAAGTCCTTGCTTAGAA
GTCGACGTACCGGATGCCCGCCAGCGTTGCTGGGAAAAGATGTGCCTCCCCTCTCTAGTTTCTGTAAACC
CAAGCCCAAGTCTGCTTTCCCGGCGCAGTCCAAATCCCTGCCATCTGCGAAGGGGAAGCAGAGCCCTCCT
GGGCCAGGCAAGGCCCCTCTGACTTCAGGGATAGACTCTAGCACTTTAGCCCCAAGTAACCTGAAGTCCC
ACAGACCACAGCAGAATGTGGGGGTCCAAGGGGCCGCCACCAGGCAACAGCAATCTGAGATGTTTCCTAA
AACCAGTGTTTCCCCTGCACCGGATAAGACAAAAAGACCCGAGACAAAATTGAAACCTCTTCCAGTAGCT
CCTTCTCAGCCCACCCTCGGCAGCAGTAACATCAATGGTTCCATCGACTACCCCGCCAAGAACGACAGCC
CGTGGGCACCTCCGGGAAGAGACTATTTCTGTAATCGGAGTGCCAGCAATACTGCAGCAGAATTTGGTGA
GCCCCTTCCAAAAAGACTGAAGTCCAGCGTGGTTGCCCTTGACGTTGACCAGCCCGGGGCCAATTACAGA
AGAGGCTATGACCTTCCCAAGTACCATATGGTCAGAGGCATCACATCACTGTTACCGCAGGACTGTGTGT
ATCCGTCGCAGGCGCTGCCTCCCAAACCAAGGTTCCTGAGCTCCAGCGAGGTCGATTCTCCAAATGTGCT
GACTGTTCAGAAGCCCTATGGTGGCTCCGGGCCACTTTACACTTGTGTGCCTGCTGGTAGTCCAGCATCC
AGCTCGACGTTAGAAGGAAAAAGGCCTGTGTCATATCAACACTTATCTAACAGCATGGCACAAAAGAGAA
ACTATGAGAATTTTATTGGGAATGCACATTATCGACCAAATGACAAAAAAACTCCACCCCCAACTTTCTT
GTACAAAGTGGTTGATATCGGTAAGCCTATCCCTAACCCTCTCCTCGGTCTCGATTCTACGTAGTAATGA
ACTAGTACCGGTTAAGTCGACAATCAACGCGTTAAGTCGACAATCAACCTCTGGATTACAAAATTTGTGA
AAGATTGACTGGTATTCTTAACTATGTTGCTCCTTTTACGCTATGTGGATACGCTGCTTTAATGCCTTTG
TATCATGCTATTGCTTCCCGTATGGCTTTCATTTTCTCCTCCTTGTATAAATCCTGGTTGCTGTCTCTTT
ATGAGGAGTTGTGGCCCGTTGTCAGGCAACGTGGCGTGGTGTGCACTGTGTTTGCTGACGCAACCCCCAC
TGGTTGGGGCATTGCCACCACCTGTCAGCTCCTTTCCGGGACTTTCGCTTTCCCCCTCCCTATTGCCACG
GCGGAACTCATCGCCGCCTGCCTTGCCCGCTGCTGGACAGGGGCTCGGCTGTTGGGCACTGACAATTCCG
TGGTGTTGTCGGGGAAATCATCGTCCTTTCCTTGGCTGCTCGCCTGTGTTGCCACCTGGATTCTGCGCGG
GACGTCCTTCTGCTACGTCCCTTCGGCCCTCAATCCAGCGGACCTTCCTTCCCGCGGCCTGCTGCCGGCT
CTGCGGCCTCTTCCGCGTCTTCGCCTTCGCCCTCAGACGAGTCGGATCTCCCTTTGGGCCGCCTCCCCGC
GTCGACTTTAAGACCAATGACTTACAAGGCAGCTGTAGATCTTAGCCACTTTTTAAAAGAAAAGGGGGGA
CTGGAAGGGCTAATTCACTCCCAACGAAGACAAGATCTGCTTTTTGCTTGTACTGGGTCTCTCTGGTTAG
ACCAGATCTGAGCCTGGGAGCTCTCTGGCTAACTAGGGAACCCACTGCTTAAGCCTCAATAAAGCTTGCC
TTGAGTGCTTCAAGTAGTGTGTGCCCGTCTGTTGTGTGACTCTGGTAACTAGAGATCCCTCAGACCCTTT
TAGTCAGTGTGGAAAATCTCTAGCAGTACGTATAGTAGTTCATGTCATCTTATTATTCAGTATTTATAAC
TTGCAAAGAAATGAATATCAGAGAGTGAGAGGAACTTGTTTATTGCAGCTTATAATGGTTACAAATAAAG
CAATAGCATCACAAATTTCACAAATAAAGCATTTTTTTCACTGCATTCTAGTTGTGGTTTGTCCAAACTC
ATCAATGTATCTTATCATGTCTGGCTCTAGCTATCCCGCCCCTAACTCCGCCCATCCCGCCCCTAACTCC
GCCCAGTTCCGCCCATTCTCCGCCCCATGGCTGACTAATTTTTTTTATTTATGCAGAGGCCGAGGCCGCC
TCGGCCTCTGAGCTATTCCAGAAGTAGTGAGGAGGCTTTTTTGGAGGCCTAGGGACGTACCCAATTCGCC
CTATAGTGAGTCGTATTACGCGCGCTCACTGGCCGTCGTTTTACAACGTCGTGACTGGGAAAACCCTGGC
GTTACCCAACTTAATCGCCTTGCAGCACATCCCCCTTTCGCCAGCTGGCGTAATAGCGAAGAGGCCCGCA
CCGATCGCCCTTCCCAACAGTTGCGCAGCCTGAATGGCGAATGGG
[124 nt withheld, positions 6066-6189]
C
[91 nt withheld, positions 6191-6281]
A
[49 nt withheld, positions 6283-6331]
CCTTTGACGTTGGAGTCCACGTTCTTT
[37 nt withheld, positions 6359-6395]
ACCCTATCTCGGTCTATTCTTTTGATTTATAAGGGATTTTGCCGATTTCGGCCTATTGGTTAAAAAATGA
GCTGATTTAACAAAAATTTAACGCGAATTTTAACAAAATATTAACGCTTACAATTTAGGTGGCACTTTTC
GGGGAAATGTGCGCGGAACCCCTATTTGTTTATTTTTCTAAATACATTCAAATATGTATCCGCTCATGAG
ACAATAACCCTGATAAATGCTTCAATAATATTGAAAAAGGAAGAGTATGAGTATTCAACATTTCCGTGTC
GCCCTTATTCCCTTTTTTGCGGCATTTTGCCTTCCTGTTTTTGCTCACCCAGAAACGCTGGTGAAAGTAA
AAGATGCTGAAGATCAGTTGGGTGCACGAGTGGGTTACATCGAACTGGATCTCAACAGCGGTAAGATCCT
TGAGAGTTTTCGCCCCGAAGAACGTTTTCCAATGATGAGCACTTTTAAAGTTCTGCTATGTGGCGCGGTA
TTATCCCGTATTGACGCCGGGCAAGAGCAACTCGGTCGCCGCATACACTATTCTCAGAATGACTTGGTTG
AGTACTCACCAGTCACAGAAAAGCATCTTACGGATGGCATGACAGTAAGAGAATTATGCAGTGCTGCCAT
AACCATGAGTGATAACACTGCGGCCAACTTACTTCTGACAACGATCGGAGGACCGAAGGAGCTAACCGCT
TTTTTGCACAACATGGGGGATCATGTAACTCGCCTTGATCGTTGGGAACCGGAGCTGAATGAAGCCATAC
CAAACGACGAGCGTGACACCACGATGCCTGTAGCAATGGCAACAACGTTGCGCAAACTATTAACTGGCGA
ACTACTTACTCTAGCTTCCCGGCAACAATTAATAGACTGGATGGAGGCGGATAAAGTTGCAGGACCACTT
CTGCGCTCGGCCCTTCCGGCTGGCTGGTTTATTGCTGATAAATCTGGAGCCGGTGAGCGTGGGTCTCGCG
GTATCATTGCAGCACTGGGGCCAGATGGTAAGCCCTCCCGTATCGTAGTTATCTACACGACGGGGAGTCA
GGCAACTATGGATGAACGAAATAGACAGATCGCTGAGATAGGTGCCTCACTGATTAAGCATTGGTAACTG
TCAGACCAAGTTTACTCATATATACTTTAGATTGATTTAAAACTTCATTTTTAATTTAAAAGGATCTAGG
TGAAGATCCTTTTTGATAATCTCATGACCAAAATCCCTTAACGTGAGTTTTCGTTCCACTGAGCGTCAGA
CCCCGTAGAAAAGATCAAAGGATCTTCTTGAGATCCTTTTTTTCTGCGCGTAATCTGCTGCTTGCAAACA
AAAAAACCACCGCTACCAGCGGTGGTTTGTTTGCCGGATCAAGAGCTACCAACTCTTTTTCCGAAGGTAA
CTGGCTTCAGCAGAGCGCAGATACCAAATACTGTTCTTCTAGTGTAGCCGTAGTTAGGCCACCACTTCAA
GAACTCTGTAGCACCGCCTACATACCTCGCTCTGCTAATCCTGTTACCAGTGGCTGCTGCCAGTGGCGAT
AAGTCGTGTCTTACCGGGTTGGACTCAAGACGATAGTTACCGGATAAGGCGCAGCGGTCGGGCTGAACGG
GGGGTTCGTGCACACAGCCCAGCTTGGAGCGAACGACCTACACCGAACTGAGATACCTACAGCGTGAGCT
ATGAGAAAGCGCCACGCTTCCCGAAGGGAGAAAGGCGGACAGGTATCCGGTAAGCGGCAGGGTCGGAACA
GGAGAGCGCACGAGGGAGCTTCCAGGGGGAAACGCCTGGTATCTTTATAGTCCTGTCGGGTTTCGCCACC
TCTGACTTGAGCGTCGATTTTTGTGATGCTCGTCAGGGGGGCGGAGCCTATGGAAAAACGCCAGCAACGC
GGCCTTTTTACGGTTCCTGGCCTTTTGCTGGCCTTTTGCTCACATGTTCTTTCCTGCGTTATCCCCTGAT
TCTGTGGATAACCGTATTACCGCCTTTGAGTGAGCTGATACCGCTCGCCGCAGCCGAACGACCGAGCGCA
GCGAGTCAGTGAGCGAGGAAGCGGAAGAGCGCCCAATACGCAAACCGCCTCTCCCCGCGCGTTGGCCGAT
TCATTAATGCAGCTGGCACGACAGGTTTCCCGACTGGAAAGCGGGCAGTGAGCGCAACGCAATTAATGTG
AGTTAGCTCACTCATTAGGCACCCCAGGCTTTACACTTTATGCTTCCGGCTCGTATGTTGTGTGGAATTG
TGAGCGGATAACAATTTCACACAGGAAACAGCTATGACCATGATTACGCCAAGCGCGCAATTAACCCTCA
CTAAAGGGAACAAAAGCTGGAGCTGCAAGCTTAATGTAGTCTTATGCAATACTCTTGTAGTCTTGCAACA
TGGTAACGATGAGTTAGCAACATGCCTTACAAGGAGAGAAAAAGCACCGTGCATGCCGATTGGTGGAAGT
AAGGTGGTACGATCGTGCCTTATTAGGAAGGCAACAGACGGGTCTGACATGGATTGGACGAACCACTGAA
TTGCCGCATTGCAGAGATATTGTATTTAAGTGCCTAGCTCGATACATAAACGGGTCTCTCTGGTTAGACC
AGATCTGAGCCTGGGAGCTCTCTGGCTAACTAGGGAACCCACTGCTTAAGCCTCAATAAAGCTTGCCTTG
AGTGCTTCAAGTAGTGTGTGCCCGTCTGTTGTGTGACTCTGGTAACTAGAGATCCCTCAGACCCTTTTAG
TCAGTGTGGAAAATCTCTAGCAGTGGCGCCCGAACAGGGACTTGAAAGCGAAAGGGAAACCAGAGGAGCT
CTCTCGACGCAGGACTCGGCTTGCTGAAGCGCGCACGGCAAGAGGCGAGGGGCGGCGACTGGTGAGTACG
CCAAAAATTTTGACTAGCGGAGGCTAGAAGGAGAGAGATGGGTGCGAGAGCGTCAGTATTAAGCGGGGGA
GAATTAGATCGCGATGGGAAAAAATTCGGTTAAGGCCAGGGGGAAAGAAAAAATATAAATTAAAACATAT
AGTATGGGCAAGCAGGGAGCTAGAACGATTCGCAGTTAATCCTGGCCTGTTAGAAACATCAGAAGGCTGT
AGACAAATACTGGGACAGCTACAACCATCCCTTCAGACAGGATCAGAAGAACTTAGATCATTATATAATA
CAGTAGCAACCCTCTATTGTGTGCATCAAAGGATAGAGATAAAAGACACCAAGGAAGCTTTAGACAAGAT
AGAGGAAGAGCAAAACAAAAGTAAGACCACCGCACAGCAAGCGGCCGCTGATCTTCAGACCTGGAGGAGG
AGATATGAGGGACAATTGGAGAAGTGAATTATATAAATATAAAGTAGTAAAAATTGAACCATTAGGAGTA
GCACCCACCAAGGCAAAGAGAAGAGTGGTGCAGAGAGAAAAAAGAGCAGTGGGAATAGGAGCTTTGTTCC
TTGGGTTCTTGGGAGCAGCAGGAAGCACTATGGGCGCAGCGTCAATGACGCTGACGGTACAGGCCAGACA
ATTATTGTCTGGTATAGTGCAGCAGCAGAACAATTTGCTGAGGGCTATTGAGGCGCAACAGCATCTGTTG
CAACTCACAGTCTGGGGCATCAAGCAGCTCCAGGCAAGAATCCTGGCTGTGGAAAGATACCTAAAGGATC
AACAGCTCCTGGGGATTTGGGGTTGCTCTGGAAAACTCATTTGCACCACTGCTGTGCCTTGGAATGCTAG
TTGGAGTAATAAATCTCTGGAACAGATTTGGAATCACACGACCTGGATGGAGTGGGACAGAGAAATTAAC
AATTACACAAGCTTAATACACTCCTTAATTGAAGAATCGCAAAACCAGCAAGAAAAGAATGAACAAGAAT
TATTGGAATTAGATAAATGGGCAAGTTTGTGGAATTGGTTTAACATAACAAATTGGCTGTGGTATATAAA
ATTATTCATAATGATAGTAGGAGGCTTGGTAGGTTTAAGAATAGTTTTTGCTGTACTTTCTATAGTGAAT
AGAGTTAGGCAGGGATATTCACCATTATCGTTTCAGACCCACCTCCCAACCCCGAGGGGACCCATGCATT
GCATCTCAATTAGTCAGCAACCAGGTGTGGAAAGTCCCCAGGCTCCCCAGCAGGCAGAAGTATGCAAAGC
ATGCGTCTCAATTAGTCAGCAACCATAGTCCCGCCCCTAACTCCGCCCATCCCGCCCCTAACTCCGCCCA
GTTCCGCCCATTCTCCGCCCCATGGCTGACTAATTTTTTTTATTTATGCAGAGGCCGAGGCCGCCTCGGC
CTCTGAGCTATTCCAGAAGTAGTGAGGAGGCTTTTTTGGAGGCCTAGGCTTTTGCAAAAAGCTTTCTAGA
GGTACCACCGGAGCTTACCATGACCGAGTACAAGCCCACGGTGCGCCTCGCCACCCGCGACGACGTCCCC
AGGGCCGTACGCACCCTCGCCGCCGCGTTCGCCGACTACCCCGCCACGCGCCACACCGTCGATCCGGACC
GCCACATCGAGCGGGTCACCGAGCTGCAAGAACTCTTCCTCACGCGCGTCGGGCTCGACATCGGCAAGGT
GTGGGTCGCGGACGACGGCGCCGCCGTGGCGGTCTGGACCACGCCGGAGAGCGTCGAAGCGGGGGCGGTG
TTCGCCGAGATCGGCCCGCGCATGGCCGAGTTGAGCGGTTCCCGGCTGGCCGCGCAGCAACAGATGGAAG
GCCTCCTGGCGCCGCACCGGCCCAAGGAGCCCGCGTGGTTCCTGGCCACCGTCGGCGTCTCGCCCGACCA
CCAGGGCAAGGGTCTGGGCAGCGCCGTCGTGCTCCCCGGAGTGGAGGCGGCCGAGCGCGCCGGGGTGCCC
GCCTTCCTGGAGACCTCCGCGCCCCGCAACCTCCCCTTCTACGAGCGGCTCGGCTTCACCGTCACCGCCG
ACGTCGAGGTGCCCGAAGGACCGCGCACCTGGTGCATGACCCGCAAGCCCGGTGCCAGTTAACGAATTCT
AGATCTTGAGACAAATGGCAGTATTCATCCACAATTTTAAAAGAAAAGGGGGGATTGGGGGGTACAGTGC
AGGGGAAAGAATAGTAGACATAATAGCAACAGACATACAAACTAAAGAATTACAAAAACAAATTACAAAA
ATTCAAAATTTTCGGGTTTATTACAGGGACAGCAGAGATCCACTTTGGCGCC
