Features (pLannotate 1.2.2; 34 found; start..end, strand, type, name):
     25..91      +  CDS            small t antigen (fragment): SV40 (simian virus 40) small t antigen
     98..1276    +  promoter       EF-1α promoter: strong constitutive promoter for human elongation factor EF-1α
   1297..1314    +  protein_bind   attB1 (fragment): mutant version of attB; core recombination site for the Gateway® BP reaction BP Clonase™
   1320..4463    +  CDS            ZNF217: ZN217_HUMAN - Also known as ZABC1. Experimental evidence at protein level: Swiss-Prot protein existence level 1. Binds to the promoters of target genes and functions as repressor. Promotes cell proliferation and antagonizes cell death. Promotes phosphorylation of AKT1 at 'Ser-473'. From Homo sapiens (Human).
   4469..4492    -  protein_bind   attB2: mutant version of attB; recombination site for the Gateway® BP reaction BP Clonase™
   4500..4541    +  CDS            V5 tag: epitope tag from simian virus 5
   4557..4610    +  promoter       U6 promoter (fragment): RNA polymerase III promoter for human U6 snRNA
   4652..5240    +  misc_feature   WPRE: woodchuck hepatitis virus posttranscriptional regulatory element
   5291..5310    +  misc_feature   cPPT/CTS (fragment): central polypurine tract and central termination sequence of HIV-1
   5312..5545    +  LTR            3' LTR (ΔU3): self-inactivating 3' long terminal repeat (LTR) from HIV-1
   5623..5744    +  polyA_signal   SV40 poly(A) signal: SV40 polyadenylation signal
   5784..5919    +  rep_origin     SV40 ori: SV40 origin of replication
   5940..5958    -  promoter       T7 promoter: promoter for bacteriophage T7 RNA polymerase
   5966..6121    +  CDS            lacZα (fragment): LacZα fragment of β-galactosidase; lacZ fragment
   6126..6554    +  rep_origin     f1 ori (sequence partly withheld): f1 bacteriophage origin of replication; arrow indicates direction of (+) strand synthesis
   6607..6711    +  promoter       AmpR promoter: bla
   6712..7572    +  CDS            AmpR: β-lactamase; bla; confers resistance to ampicillin, carbenicillin, and related antibiotics
   7743..8331    +  rep_origin     ori: high-copy-number ColE1/pMB1/pBR322/pUC origin of replication
   8514..8606    +  CDS            lacI (fragment): lac repressor; lacI; The lac repressor binds to the lac operator to inhibit transcription in E. coli. This inhibition can be relieved by adding lactose or isopropyl-β-D-thiogalactopyranoside (IPTG).
   8619..8640    +  protein_bind   CAP binding site: CAP binding activates transcription in the presence of cAMP. E. coli catabolite activator protein
   8655..8685    +  promoter       lac promoter: promoter for the E. coli lac operon
   8689..8711    +  protein_bind   lac operator (fragment): The lac repressor binds to the lac operator to inhibit transcription in E. coli. This inhibition can be relieved by adding lactose or isopropyl-β-D-thiogalactopyranoside (IPTG). lac repressor encoded by lacI
   8754..8772    +  promoter       T3 promoter: promoter for bacteriophage T3 RNA polymerase
   8800..9026    +  promoter       RSV promoter: Rous sarcoma virus enhancer/promoter
   9027..9207    +  LTR            5' LTR (truncated): truncated 5' long terminal repeat (LTR) from HIV-1
   9254..9379    +  misc_feature   HIV-1 Ψ: packaging signal of human immunodeficiency virus type 1
   9363..9726    +  CDS            HIV-1 gag (fragment): gag protein from human immunodeficiency virus 1; gag
   9872..10105   +  misc_feature   RRE: The Rev response element (RRE) of HIV-1 allows for Rev-dependent mRNA export from the nucleus to the cytoplasm.
  10482..10508   +  CDS            Rev (fragment): human immunodeficiency virus 1 (HIV-1) Rev protein; rev; enhances nuclear export of unspliced and incompletely spliced viral mRNAs
  10515..10538   +  promoter       SV40 promoter (fragment): SV40 early promoter
  10539..10610   +  promoter       SV40 promoter (fragment): SV40 enhancer and early promoter
  10634..10769   +  rep_origin     SV40 ori: SV40 origin of replication
  10815..11411   +  CDS            PuroR (fragment): puromycin N-acetyltransferase; pac from Streptomyces; confers resistance to puromycin
  11460..11577   +  misc_feature   cPPT/CTS: central polypurine tract and central termination sequence of HIV-1
>Addgene plasmid #98384 | ZNF217_pLX307 | addgene full sequence | sequence record 190405 | Addgene NGS Result
GGCTCGAGGCCTGCAGGTGCAAAGATGGATAAAGTTTTAAACAGAGAGGAATCTTTGCAGCTAATGGACC
TTCTAGGTCTTGAAAGGAGTGGGAATTGGCTCCGGTGCCCGTCAGTGGGCAGAGCGCACATCGCCCACAG
TCCCCGAGAAGTTGGGGGGAGGGGTCGGCAATTGAACCGGTGCCTAGAGAAGGTGGCGCGGGGTAAACTG
GGAAAGTGATGTCGTGTACTGGCTCCGCCTTTTTCCCGAGGGTGGGGGAGAACCGTATATAAGTGCAGTA
GTCGCCGTGAACGTTCTTTTTCGCAACGGGTTTGCCGCCAGAACACAGGTAAGTGCCGTGTGTGGTTCCC
GCGGGCCTGGCCTCTTTACGGGTTATGGCCCTTGCGTGCCTTGAATTACTTCCACCTGGCTGCAGTACGT
GATTCTTGATCCCGAGCTTCGGGTTGGAAGTGGGTGGGAGAGTTCGAGGCCTTGCGCTTAAGGAGCCCCT
TCGCCTCGTGCTTGAGTTGAGGCCTGGCCTGGGCGCTGGGGCCGCCGCGTGCGAATCTGGTGGCACCTTC
GCGCCTGTCTCGCTGCTTTCGATAAGTCTCTAGCCATTTAAAATTTTTGATGACCTGCTGCGACGCTTTT
TTTCTGGCAAGATAGTCTTGTAAATGCGGGCCAAGATCTGCACACTGGTATTTCGGTTTTTGGGGCCGCG
GGCGGCGACGGGGCCCGTGCGTCCCAGCGCACATGTTCGGCGAGGCGGGGCCTGCGAGCGCGGCCACCGA
GAATCGGACGGGGGTAGTCTCAAGCTGGCCGGCCTGCTCTGGTGCCTGGCCTCGCGCCGCCGTGTATCGC
CCCGCCCTGGGCGGCAAGGCTGGCCCGGTCGGCACCAGTTGCGTGAGCGGAAAGATGGCCGCTTCCCGGC
CCTGCTGCAGGGAGCTCAAAATGGAGGACGCGGCGCTCGGGAGAGCGGGCGGGTGAGTCACCCACACAAA
GGAAAAGGGCCTTTCCGTCCTCAGCCGTCGCTTCATGTGACTCCACGGAGTACCGGGCGCCGTCCAGGCA
CCTCGATTAGTTCTCGAGCTTTTGGAGTACGTCGTCTTTAGGTTGGGGGGAGGGGTTTTATGCGATGGAG
TTTCCCCACACTGAGTGGGTGGAGACTGAAGTTAGGCCAGCTTGGCACTTGATGTAATTCTCCTTGGAAT
TTGCCCTTTTTGAGTTTGGATCTTGGTTCATTCTCAAGCCTCAGACAGTGGTTCAAAGTTTTTTTCTTCC
ATTTCAGGTGTCGTGAGGCTAGCATCGATTGATCAACAAGTTTGTACAAAAAAGTTGGCATGCAATCGAA
AGTGACAGGAAACATGCCAACTCAATCCCTCTTAATGTACATGGATGGGCCAGAAGTGATTGGCAGCTCT
CTTGGCAGTCCGATGGAGATGGAGGATGCCTTGTCAATGAAAGGGACCGCTGTTGTTCCATTCCGAGCTA
CACAAGAAAAAAATGTCATCCAAATCGAGGGGTATATGCCCTTGGATTGCATGTTCTGCAGCCAGACCTT
CACACATTCAGAAGACCTTAATAAACATGTCTTAATGCAACACCGGCCTACCCTCTGTGAACCAGCAGTT
CTTCGGGTTGAAGCAGAGTATCTCAGTCCGCTTGATAAAAGTCAAGTGCGAACAGAACCTCCCAAGGAAA
AGAATTGCAAGGAAAATGAATTTAGCTGTGAGGTATGTGGGCAGACATTTAGAGTCGCTTTTGATGTTGA
GATCCACATGAGAACACACAAAGATTCTTTCACTTACGGGTGTAACATGTGCGGAAGAAGATTCAAGGAG
CCTTGGTTTCTTAAAAATCACATGCGGACACATAATGGCAAATCGGGGGCCAGAAGCAAACTGCAGCAAG
GCTTGGAGAGTAGTCCAGCAACGATCAACGAGGTCGTCCAGGTGCACGCGGCCGAGAGCATCTCCTCTCC
TTACAAAATCTGCATGGTTTGTGGCTTCCTATTTCCAAATAAAGAAAGTCTAATTGAGCACCGCAAGGTG
CACACCAAAAAAACTGCTTTCGGTACCAGCAGCGCGCAGACAGACTCTCCACAAGGAGGAATGCCGTCCT
CGAGGGAGGACTTCCTGCAGTTGTTCAACTTGAGACCAAAATCTCACCCTGAAACGGGGAAGAAGCCTGT
CAGATGCATCCCTCAGCTCGATCCGTTCACCACCTTCCAGGCTTGGCAGCTGGCTACCAAAGGAAAAGTT
GCCATTTGCCAAGAAGTGAAGGAATCGGGGCAAGAAGGGAGCACCGACAACGACGATTCGAGTTCCGAGA
AGGAGCTTGGAGAAACAAATAAGGGCAGTTGTGCAGGCCTCTCGCAAGAGAAAGAGAAGTGCAAACACTC
CCACGGCGAAGCGCCCTCCGTGGACGCGGATCCCAAGTTACCCAGTAGCAAGGAGAAGCCCACTCACTGC
TCCGAGTGCGGCAAAGCTTTCAGAACCTACCACCAGCTGGTCTTGCACTCCAGGGTCCACAAGAAGGACC
GGAGGGCCGGCGCGGAGTCGCCCACCATGTCTGTGGACGGGAGGCAGCCGGGGACGTGTTCTCCTGACCT
CGCCGCCCCTCTGGATGAAAATGGAGCCGTGGATCGAGGGGAAGGTGGTTCTGAAGACGGATCTGAGGAT
GGGCTTCCCGAAGGAATCCATCTGGATAAAAATGATGATGGAGGAAAAATAAAACATCTTACATCTTCAA
GAGAGTGTAGTTATTGTGGAAAGTTTTTCCGTTCAAATTATTACCTCAATATTCATCTCAGAACGCATAC
AGGTGAAAAACCATACAAATGTGAATTTTGTGAATATGCTGCAGCCCAGAAGACATCTCTGAGGTATCAC
TTGGAGAGACATCACAAGGAAAAACAAACCGATGTTGCTGCTGAAGTCAAGAACGATGGTAAAAATCAGG
ACACTGAAGATGCACTATTAACCGCTGACAGTGCGCAAACCAAAAATTTGAAAAGATTTTTTGATGGTGC
CAAAGATGTTACAGGCAGTCCACCTGCAAAGCAGCTTAAGGAGATGCCTTCTGTTTTTCAGAATGTTCTG
GGCAGCGCTGTCCTCTCACCAGCACACAAAGATACTCAGGATTTCCATAAAAATGCAGCTGATGACAGTG
CTGATAAAGTGAATAAAAACCCTACCCCTGCTTACCTGGACCTGTTAAAAAAGAGATCAGCAGTTGAAAC
TCAGGCAAATAACCTCATCTGTAGAACCAAGGCGGATGTTACTCCTCCTCCGGATGGCAGTACCACCCAT
AACCTTGAAGTTAGCCCCAAAGAGAAGCAAACGGAGACCGCAGCTGACTGCAGATACAGGCCAAGTGTGG
ATTGTCACGAAAAACCTTTAAATTTATCCGTGGGGGCTCTTCACAATTGCCCGGCAATTTCTTTGAGTAA
AAGTTTGATTCCAAGTATCACCTGTCCATTTTGTACCTTCAAGACATTTTATCCAGAAGTTTTAATGATG
CACCAGAGACTGGAGCATAAATACAATCCTGACGTTCATAAAAACTGTCGAAACAAGTCCTTGCTTAGAA
GTCGACGTACCGGATGCCCGCCAGCGTTGCTGGGAAAAGATGTGCCTCCCCTCTCTAGTTTCTGTAAACC
CAAGCCCAAGTCTGCTTTCCCGGCGCAGTCCAAATCCCTGCCATCTGCGAAGGGGAAGCAGAGCCCTCCT
GGGCCAGGCAAGGCCCCTCTGACTTCAGGGATAGACTCTAGCACTTTAGCCCCAAGTAACCTGAAGTCCC
ACAGACCACAGCAGAATGTGGGGGTCCAAGGGGCCGCCACCAGGCAACAGCAATCTGAGATGTTTCCTAA
AACCAGTGTTTCCCCTGCACCGGATAAGACAAAAAGACCCGAGACAAAATTGAAACCTCTTCCAGTAGCT
CCTTCTCAGCCCACCCTCGGCAGCAGTAACATCAATGGTTCCATCGACTACCCCGCCAAGAACGACAGCC
CGTGGGCACCTCCGGGAAGAGACTATTTCTGTAATCGGAGTGCCAGCAATACTGCAGCAGAATTTGGTGA
GCCCCTTCCAAAAAGACTGAAGTCCAGCGTGGTTGCCCTTGACGTTGACCAGCCCGGGGCCAATTACAGA
AGAGGCTATGACCTTCCCAAGTACCATATGGTCAGAGGCATCACATCACTGTTACCGCAGGACTGTGTGT
ATCCGTCGCAGGCGCTGCCTCCCAAACCAAGGTTCCTGAGCTCCAGCGAGGTCGATTCTCCAAATGTGCT
GACTGTTCAGAAGCCCTATGGTGGCTCCGGGCCACTTTACACTTGTGTGCCTGCTGGTAGTCCAGCATCC
AGCTCGACGTTAGAAGGAAAAAGGCCTGTGTCATATCAACACTTATCTAACAGCATGGCACAAAAGAGAA
ACTATGAGAATTTTATTGGGAATGCACATTATCGACCAAATGACAAAAAAACTCCACCCCCAACTTTCTT
GTACAAAGTGGTTGATATCGGTAAGCCTATCCCTAACCCTCTCCTCGGTCTCGATTCTACGTAGTAATGA
ACTAGTCCGTAACTTGAAAGTATTTCGATTTCTTGGCTTTATATATCTTGTGGAAAGGACGATACTAAAA
CCCTTCCTCGGAACCGACGCGTTAAGTCGACAATCAACCTCTGGATTACAAAATTTGTGAAAGATTGACT
GGTATTCTTAACTATGTTGCTCCTTTTACGCTATGTGGATACGCTGCTTTAATGCCTTTGTATCATGCTA
TTGCTTCCCGTATGGCTTTCATTTTCTCCTCCTTGTATAAATCCTGGTTGCTGTCTCTTTATGAGGAGTT
GTGGCCCGTTGTCAGGCAACGTGGCGTGGTGTGCACTGTGTTTGCTGACGCAACCCCCACTGGTTGGGGC
ATTGCCACCACCTGTCAGCTCCTTTCCGGGACTTTCGCTTTCCCCCTCCCTATTGCCACGGCGGAACTCA
TCGCCGCCTGCCTTGCCCGCTGCTGGACAGGGGCTCGGCTGTTGGGCACTGACAATTCCGTGGTGTTGTC
GGGGAAATCATCGTCCTTTCCTTGGCTGCTCGCCTGTGTTGCCACCTGGATTCTGCGCGGGACGTCCTTC
TGCTACGTCCCTTCGGCCCTCAATCCAGCGGACCTTCCTTCCCGCGGCCTGCTGCCGGCTCTGCGGCCTC
TTCCGCGTCTTCGCCTTCGCCCTCAGACGAGTCGGATCTCCCTTTGGGCCGCCTCCCCGCGTCGACTTTA
AGACCAATGACTTACAAGGCAGCTGTAGATCTTAGCCACTTTTTAAAAGAAAAGGGGGGACTGGAAGGGC
TAATTCACTCCCAACGAAGACAAGATCTGCTTTTTGCTTGTACTGGGTCTCTCTGGTTAGACCAGATCTG
AGCCTGGGAGCTCTCTGGCTAACTAGGGAACCCACTGCTTAAGCCTCAATAAAGCTTGCCTTGAGTGCTT
CAAGTAGTGTGTGCCCGTCTGTTGTGTGACTCTGGTAACTAGAGATCCCTCAGACCCTTTTAGTCAGTGT
GGAAAATCTCTAGCAGTACGTATAGTAGTTCATGTCATCTTATTATTCAGTATTTATAACTTGCAAAGAA
ATGAATATCAGAGAGTGAGAGGAACTTGTTTATTGCAGCTTATAATGGTTACAAATAAAGCAATAGCATC
ACAAATTTCACAAATAAAGCATTTTTTTCACTGCATTCTAGTTGTGGTTTGTCCAAACTCATCAATGTAT
CTTATCATGTCTGGCTCTAGCTATCCCGCCCCTAACTCCGCCCATCCCGCCCCTAACTCCGCCCAGTTCC
GCCCATTCTCCGCCCCATGGCTGACTAATTTTTTTTATTTATGCAGAGGCCGAGGCCGCCTCGGCCTCTG
AGCTATTCCAGAAGTAGTGAGGAGGCTTTTTTGGAGGCCTAGGGACGTACCCAATTCGCCCTATAGTGAG
TCGTATTACGCGCGCTCACTGGCCGTCGTTTTACAACGTCGTGACTGGGAAAACCCTGGCGTTACCCAAC
TTAATCGCCTTGCAGCACATCCCCCTTTCGCCAGCTGGCGTAATAGCGAAGAGGCCCGCACCGATCGCCC
TTCCCAACAGTTGCGCAGCCTGAATGGCGAATGGG
[124 nt withheld, positions 6126-6249]
C
[91 nt withheld, positions 6251-6341]
A
[49 nt withheld, positions 6343-6391]
CCTTTGACGTTGGAGTCCACGTTCTTT
[37 nt withheld, positions 6419-6455]
ACCCTATCTCGGTCTATTCTTTTGATTTATAAGGGATTTTGCCGATTTCGGCCTATTGGTTAAAAAATGA
GCTGATTTAACAAAAATTTAACGCGAATTTTAACAAAATATTAACGCTTACAATTTAGGTGGCACTTTTC
GGGGAAATGTGCGCGGAACCCCTATTTGTTTATTTTTCTAAATACATTCAAATATGTATCCGCTCATGAG
ACAATAACCCTGATAAATGCTTCAATAATATTGAAAAAGGAAGAGTATGAGTATTCAACATTTCCGTGTC
GCCCTTATTCCCTTTTTTGCGGCATTTTGCCTTCCTGTTTTTGCTCACCCAGAAACGCTGGTGAAAGTAA
AAGATGCTGAAGATCAGTTGGGTGCACGAGTGGGTTACATCGAACTGGATCTCAACAGCGGTAAGATCCT
TGAGAGTTTTCGCCCCGAAGAACGTTTTCCAATGATGAGCACTTTTAAAGTTCTGCTATGTGGCGCGGTA
TTATCCCGTATTGACGCCGGGCAAGAGCAACTCGGTCGCCGCATACACTATTCTCAGAATGACTTGGTTG
AGTACTCACCAGTCACAGAAAAGCATCTTACGGATGGCATGACAGTAAGAGAATTATGCAGTGCTGCCAT
AACCATGAGTGATAACACTGCGGCCAACTTACTTCTGACAACGATCGGAGGACCGAAGGAGCTAACCGCT
TTTTTGCACAACATGGGGGATCATGTAACTCGCCTTGATCGTTGGGAACCGGAGCTGAATGAAGCCATAC
CAAACGACGAGCGTGACACCACGATGCCTGTAGCAATGGCAACAACGTTGCGCAAACTATTAACTGGCGA
ACTACTTACTCTAGCTTCCCGGCAACAATTAATAGACTGGATGGAGGCGGATAAAGTTGCAGGACCACTT
CTGCGCTCGGCCCTTCCGGCTGGCTGGTTTATTGCTGATAAATCTGGAGCCGGTGAGCGTGGGTCTCGCG
GTATCATTGCAGCACTGGGGCCAGATGGTAAGCCCTCCCGTATCGTAGTTATCTACACGACGGGGAGTCA
GGCAACTATGGATGAACGAAATAGACAGATCGCTGAGATAGGTGCCTCACTGATTAAGCATTGGTAACTG
TCAGACCAAGTTTACTCATATATACTTTAGATTGATTTAAAACTTCATTTTTAATTTAAAAGGATCTAGG
TGAAGATCCTTTTTGATAATCTCATGACCAAAATCCCTTAACGTGAGTTTTCGTTCCACTGAGCGTCAGA
CCCCGTAGAAAAGATCAAAGGATCTTCTTGAGATCCTTTTTTTCTGCGCGTAATCTGCTGCTTGCAAACA
AAAAAACCACCGCTACCAGCGGTGGTTTGTTTGCCGGATCAAGAGCTACCAACTCTTTTTCCGAAGGTAA
CTGGCTTCAGCAGAGCGCAGATACCAAATACTGTTCTTCTAGTGTAGCCGTAGTTAGGCCACCACTTCAA
GAACTCTGTAGCACCGCCTACATACCTCGCTCTGCTAATCCTGTTACCAGTGGCTGCTGCCAGTGGCGAT
AAGTCGTGTCTTACCGGGTTGGACTCAAGACGATAGTTACCGGATAAGGCGCAGCGGTCGGGCTGAACGG
GGGGTTCGTGCACACAGCCCAGCTTGGAGCGAACGACCTACACCGAACTGAGATACCTACAGCGTGAGCT
ATGAGAAAGCGCCACGCTTCCCGAAGGGAGAAAGGCGGACAGGTATCCGGTAAGCGGCAGGGTCGGAACA
GGAGAGCGCACGAGGGAGCTTCCAGGGGGAAACGCCTGGTATCTTTATAGTCCTGTCGGGTTTCGCCACC
TCTGACTTGAGCGTCGATTTTTGTGATGCTCGTCAGGGGGGCGGAGCCTATGGAAAAACGCCAGCAACGC
GGCCTTTTTACGGTTCCTGGCCTTTTGCTGGCCTTTTGCTCACATGTTCTTTCCTGCGTTATCCCCTGAT
TCTGTGGATAACCGTATTACCGCCTTTGAGTGAGCTGATACCGCTCGCCGCAGCCGAACGACCGAGCGCA
GCGAGTCAGTGAGCGAGGAAGCGGAAGAGCGCCCAATACGCAAACCGCCTCTCCCCGCGCGTTGGCCGAT
TCATTAATGCAGCTGGCACGACAGGTTTCCCGACTGGAAAGCGGGCAGTGAGCGCAACGCAATTAATGTG
AGTTAGCTCACTCATTAGGCACCCCAGGCTTTACACTTTATGCTTCCGGCTCGTATGTTGTGTGGAATTG
TGAGCGGATAACAATTTCACACAGGAAACAGCTATGACCATGATTACGCCAAGCGCGCAATTAACCCTCA
CTAAAGGGAACAAAAGCTGGAGCTGCAAGCTTAATGTAGTCTTATGCAATACTCTTGTAGTCTTGCAACA
TGGTAACGATGAGTTAGCAACATGCCTTACAAGGAGAGAAAAAGCACCGTGCATGCCGATTGGTGGAAGT
AAGGTGGTACGATCGTGCCTTATTAGGAAGGCAACAGACGGGTCTGACATGGATTGGACGAACCACTGAA
TTGCCGCATTGCAGAGATATTGTATTTAAGTGCCTAGCTCGATACATAAACGGGTCTCTCTGGTTAGACC
AGATCTGAGCCTGGGAGCTCTCTGGCTAACTAGGGAACCCACTGCTTAAGCCTCAATAAAGCTTGCCTTG
AGTGCTTCAAGTAGTGTGTGCCCGTCTGTTGTGTGACTCTGGTAACTAGAGATCCCTCAGACCCTTTTAG
TCAGTGTGGAAAATCTCTAGCAGTGGCGCCCGAACAGGGACTTGAAAGCGAAAGGGAAACCAGAGGAGCT
CTCTCGACGCAGGACTCGGCTTGCTGAAGCGCGCACGGCAAGAGGCGAGGGGCGGCGACTGGTGAGTACG
CCAAAAATTTTGACTAGCGGAGGCTAGAAGGAGAGAGATGGGTGCGAGAGCGTCAGTATTAAGCGGGGGA
GAATTAGATCGCGATGGGAAAAAATTCGGTTAAGGCCAGGGGGAAAGAAAAAATATAAATTAAAACATAT
AGTATGGGCAAGCAGGGAGCTAGAACGATTCGCAGTTAATCCTGGCCTGTTAGAAACATCAGAAGGCTGT
AGACAAATACTGGGACAGCTACAACCATCCCTTCAGACAGGATCAGAAGAACTTAGATCATTATATAATA
CAGTAGCAACCCTCTATTGTGTGCATCAAAGGATAGAGATAAAAGACACCAAGGAAGCTTTAGACAAGAT
AGAGGAAGAGCAAAACAAAAGTAAGACCACCGCACAGCAAGCGGCCGCTGATCTTCAGACCTGGAGGAGG
AGATATGAGGGACAATTGGAGAAGTGAATTATATAAATATAAAGTAGTAAAAATTGAACCATTAGGAGTA
GCACCCACCAAGGCAAAGAGAAGAGTGGTGCAGAGAGAAAAAAGAGCAGTGGGAATAGGAGCTTTGTTCC
TTGGGTTCTTGGGAGCAGCAGGAAGCACTATGGGCGCAGCGTCAATGACGCTGACGGTACAGGCCAGACA
ATTATTGTCTGGTATAGTGCAGCAGCAGAACAATTTGCTGAGGGCTATTGAGGCGCAACAGCATCTGTTG
CAACTCACAGTCTGGGGCATCAAGCAGCTCCAGGCAAGAATCCTGGCTGTGGAAAGATACCTAAAGGATC
AACAGCTCCTGGGGATTTGGGGTTGCTCTGGAAAACTCATTTGCACCACTGCTGTGCCTTGGAATGCTAG
TTGGAGTAATAAATCTCTGGAACAGATTTGGAATCACACGACCTGGATGGAGTGGGACAGAGAAATTAAC
AATTACACAAGCTTAATACACTCCTTAATTGAAGAATCGCAAAACCAGCAAGAAAAGAATGAACAAGAAT
TATTGGAATTAGATAAATGGGCAAGTTTGTGGAATTGGTTTAACATAACAAATTGGCTGTGGTATATAAA
ATTATTCATAATGATAGTAGGAGGCTTGGTAGGTTTAAGAATAGTTTTTGCTGTACTTTCTATAGTGAAT
AGAGTTAGGCAGGGATATTCACCATTATCGTTTCAGACCCACCTCCCAACCCCGAGGGGACCCATGCATT
GCATCTCAATTAGTCAGCAACCAGGTGTGGAAAGTCCCCAGGCTCCCCAGCAGGCAGAAGTATGCAAAGC
ATGCGTCTCAATTAGTCAGCAACCATAGTCCCGCCCCTAACTCCGCCCATCCCGCCCCTAACTCCGCCCA
GTTCCGCCCATTCTCCGCCCCATGGCTGACTAATTTTTTTTATTTATGCAGAGGCCGAGGCCGCCTCGGC
CTCTGAGCTATTCCAGAAGTAGTGAGGAGGCTTTTTTGGAGGCCTAGGCTTTTGCAAAAAGCTTTCTAGA
GGTACCACCGGAGCTTACCATGACCGAGTACAAGCCCACGGTGCGCCTCGCCACCCGCGACGACGTCCCC
AGGGCCGTACGCACCCTCGCCGCCGCGTTCGCCGACTACCCCGCCACGCGCCACACCGTCGATCCGGACC
GCCACATCGAGCGGGTCACCGAGCTGCAAGAACTCTTCCTCACGCGCGTCGGGCTCGACATCGGCAAGGT
GTGGGTCGCGGACGACGGCGCCGCCGTGGCGGTCTGGACCACGCCGGAGAGCGTCGAAGCGGGGGCGGTG
TTCGCCGAGATCGGCCCGCGCATGGCCGAGTTGAGCGGTTCCCGGCTGGCCGCGCAGCAACAGATGGAAG
GCCTCCTGGCGCCGCACCGGCCCAAGGAGCCCGCGTGGTTCCTGGCCACCGTCGGCGTCTCGCCCGACCA
CCAGGGCAAGGGTCTGGGCAGCGCCGTCGTGCTCCCCGGAGTGGAGGCGGCCGAGCGCGCCGGGGTGCCC
GCCTTCCTGGAGACCTCCGCGCCCCGCAACCTCCCCTTCTACGAGCGGCTCGGCTTCACCGTCACCGCCG
ACGTCGAGGTGCCCGAAGGACCGCGCACCTGGTGCATGACCCGCAAGCCCGGTGCCAGTTAACGAATTCT
AGATCTTGAGACAAATGGCAGTATTCATCCACAATTTTAAAAGAAAAGGGGGGATTGGGGGGTACAGTGC
AGGGGAAAGAATAGTAGACATAATAGCAACAGACATACAAACTAAAGAATTACAAAAACAAATTACAAAA
ATTCAAAATTTTCGGGTTTATTACAGGGACAGCAGAGATCCACTTTGGCGCC
